Addgene plasmid #91641: pPN196
Purpose: Express sgRNA targeting human MEF2C
Depositing lab: Lindy Barrett. Depositing organization: Broad Institute. Publication: A Scaled Framework for CRISPR Editing of Human Pluripotent Stem Cells to Study Psychiatric Disease. Hazelbaker DZ, Beccard A, Bara AM, Dabkowski N, Messana A, Mazzucato P, Lam D, Manning D, Eggan K, Barrett LE. Stem Cell Reports. 2017 Oct 10;9(4):1315-1327. doi: 10.1016/j.stemcr.2017.09.006. PubMed 29020615.
Backbone
  Vector backbone: pUC19-U6 promoter
  Vector type: CRISPR
Growth in bacteria
  Bacterial resistance: Ampicillin, 100 μg/mL
  Growth temperature: 37°C
  Growth strain: DH5alpha
  Copy number: High Copy
Gene/Insert
  Gene/Insert name: MEF2C (alt name: NM_001193349.1)
  gRNA/shRNA sequence: GAGAAGCACTTTGTCCATGT
  Species: H. sapiens (human)
  Insert size (bp): 21
  Entrez Gene: MEF2C (a.k.a. C5DELq14.3, DEL5q14.3, NEDHSIL)
  Promoter: U6
  Cloning method: Restriction Enzyme; 5′ cloning site BbsI (destroyed during cloning); 3′ cloning site BbsI (destroyed during cloning)
  Sequencing primers: 5′ M13F (-21)
Terms and licenses: Academic/Nonprofit Terms; Industry Terms: Not Available to Industry
How to cite: pPN196 was a gift from Lindy Barrett (Addgene plasmid # 91641 ; http://n2t.net/addgene:91641 ; RRID:Addgene_91641)
