[The description below was written by a language model from this plasmid's Addgene catalogue record and pLannotate feature annotations shown in this document.]
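Description:
pPN196 is a small (about 3.0 kb) CRISPR guide RNA expression plasmid built on a pUC19 backbone carrying a U6 promoter. It is propagated in E. coli as a high-copy plasmid through the ColE1/pUC-type origin of replication and is selected with ampicillin via the β-lactamase (AmpR) gene and its native promoter. The remaining annotated elements are vestiges of the pUC19 backbone rather than functional parts of the payload. These include the lac promoter, operator and CAP binding site, fragments of lacZα and the multiple cloning site, and short lacI, rop and bom fragments. The feature table shows no mammalian selection marker, reporter or Cas9 coding sequence, so the nuclease has to be supplied separately.

The payload is a single sgRNA cassette. The human U6 promoter, an RNA polymerase III promoter suited to short, defined transcripts, drives a roughly 20-nucleotide spacer targeting human MEF2C, which encodes a transcription factor. The spacer is fused directly to the Streptococcus pyogenes Cas9 guide RNA scaffold. It lies in the short unannotated gap between the promoter and the scaffold and was inserted between BbsI sites that were destroyed during cloning, as is typical of type IIS oligo cloning.

The stated purpose is to express an sgRNA against human MEF2C. The associated publication describes a scaled framework for CRISPR editing of human pluripotent stem cells to study psychiatric disease, which suggests the plasmid is co-delivered with SpCas9 to edit the MEF2C locus in such cells. The record does not state the exact editing outcome intended or the position of the target site within the gene.
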