Features (pLannotate 1.2.2; 13 found; start..end, strand, type, name):
      1..241     +  promoter       U6 promoter: RNA polymerase III promoter for human U6 snRNA
    271..346     +  misc_RNA       gRNA scaffold: guide RNA scaffold for the Streptococcus pyogenes CRISPR/Cas9 system
    395..411     -  protein_bind   lac operator: The lac repressor binds to the lac operator to inhibit transcription in E. coli. This inhibition can be relieved by adding lactose or isopropyl-β-D-thiogalactopyranoside (IPTG). lac repressor encoded by lacI
    419..449     -  promoter       lac promoter: promoter for the E. coli lac operon
    464..485     -  protein_bind   CAP binding site: CAP binding activates transcription in the presence of cAMP. E. coli catabolite activator protein
    498..590     -  CDS            lacI (fragment): lac repressor; lacI; The lac repressor binds to the lac operator to inhibit transcription in E. coli. This inhibition can be relieved by adding lactose or isopropyl-β-D-thiogalactopyranoside (IPTG).
    773..1361    -  rep_origin     ori: high-copy-number ColE1/pMB1/pBR322/pUC origin of replication
   1532..2392    -  CDS            AmpR: β-lactamase; bla; confers resistance to ampicillin, carbenicillin, and related antibiotics
   2393..2497    -  promoter       AmpR promoter: bla
   2592..2627    +  CDS            rop (fragment): Rop protein, which maintains plasmids at low copy number; rop
   2729..2828    +  misc_feature   bom (fragment): basis of mobility region from pBR322
   2834..2991    -  CDS            lacZα (fragment): LacZα fragment of β-galactosidase; lacZ fragment
   2988..3014    +  misc_feature   MCS (fragment): pUC18/19 multiple cloning site
>Addgene plasmid #91641 | pPN196 | addgene full sequence | sequence record 180354 | Addgene NGS Result
GAGGGCCTATTTCCCATGATTCCTTCATATTTGCATATACGATACAAGGCTGTTAGAGAGATAATTGGAA
TTAATTTGACTGTAAACACAAAGATATTAGTACAAAATACGTGACGTAGAAAGTAATAATTTCTTGGGTA
GTTTGCAGTTTTAAAATTATGTTTTAAAATGGACTATCATATGCTTACCGTAACTTGAAAGTATTTCGAT
TTCTTGGCTTTATATATCTTGTGGAAAGGACGAAACACCGGAGAAGCACTTTGTCCATGTGTTTTAGAGC
TAGAAATAGCAAGTTAAAATAAGGCTAGTCCGTTATCAACTTGAAAAAGTGGCACCGAGTCGGTGCTTTT
TTAAGCTTGGCGTAATCATGGTCATAGCTGTTTCCTGTGTGAAATTGTTATCCGCTCACAATTCCACACA
ACATACGAGCCGGAAGCATAAAGTGTAAAGCCTGGGGTGCCTAATGAGTGAGCTAACTCACATTAATTGC
GTTGCGCTCACTGCCCGCTTTCCAGTCGGGAAACCTGTCGTGCCAGCTGCATTAATGAATCGGCCAACGC
GCGGGGAGAGGCGGTTTGCGTATTGGGCGCTCTTCCGCTTCCTCGCTCACTGACTCGCTGCGCTCGGTCG
TTCGGCTGCGGCGAGCGGTATCAGCTCACTCAAAGGCGGTAATACGGTTATCCACAGAATCAGGGGATAA
CGCAGGAAAGAACATGTGAGCAAAAGGCCAGCAAAAGGCCAGGAACCGTAAAAAGGCCGCGTTGCTGGCG
TTTTTCCATAGGCTCCGCCCCCCTGACGAGCATCACAAAAATCGACGCTCAAGTCAGAGGTGGCGAAACC
CGACAGGACTATAAAGATACCAGGCGTTTCCCCCTGGAAGCTCCCTCGTGCGCTCTCCTGTTCCGACCCT
GCCGCTTACCGGATACCTGTCCGCCTTTCTCCCTTCGGGAAGCGTGGCGCTTTCTCATAGCTCACGCTGT
AGGTATCTCAGTTCGGTGTAGGTCGTTCGCTCCAAGCTGGGCTGTGTGCACGAACCCCCCGTTCAGCCCG
ACCGCTGCGCCTTATCCGGTAACTATCGTCTTGAGTCCAACCCGGTAAGACACGACTTATCGCCACTGGC
AGCAGCCACTGGTAACAGGATTAGCAGAGCGAGGTATGTAGGCGGTGCTACAGAGTTCTTGAAGTGGTGG
CCTAACTACGGCTACACTAGAAGAACAGTATTTGGTATCTGCGCTCTGCTGAAGCCAGTTACCTTCGGAA
AAAGAGTTGGTAGCTCTTGATCCGGCAAACAAACCACCGCTGGTAGCGGTGGTTTTTTTGTTTGCAAGCA
GCAGATTACGCGCAGAAAAAAAGGATCTCAAGAAGATCCTTTGATCTTTTCTACGGGGTCTGACGCTCAG
TGGAACGAAAACTCACGTTAAGGGATTTTGGTCATGAGATTATCAAAAAGGATCTTCACCTAGATCCTTT
TAAATTAAAAATGAAGTTTTAAATCAATCTAAAGTATATATGAGTAAACTTGGTCTGACAGTTACCAATG
CTTAATCAGTGAGGCACCTATCTCAGCGATCTGTCTATTTCGTTCATCCATAGTTGCCTGACTCCCCGTC
GTGTAGATAACTACGATACGGGAGGGCTTACCATCTGGCCCCAGTGCTGCAATGATACCGCGAGACCCAC
GCTCACCGGCTCCAGATTTATCAGCAATAAACCAGCCAGCCGGAAGGGCCGAGCGCAGAAGTGGTCCTGC
AACTTTATCCGCCTCCATCCAGTCTATTAATTGTTGCCGGGAAGCTAGAGTAAGTAGTTCGCCAGTTAAT
AGTTTGCGCAACGTTGTTGCCATTGCTACAGGCATCGTGGTGTCACGCTCGTCGTTTGGTATGGCTTCAT
TCAGCTCCGGTTCCCAACGATCAAGGCGAGTTACATGATCCCCCATGTTGTGCAAAAAAGCGGTTAGCTC
CTTCGGTCCTCCGATCGTTGTCAGAAGTAAGTTGGCCGCAGTGTTATCACTCATGGTTATGGCAGCACTG
CATAATTCTCTTACTGTCATGCCATCCGTAAGATGCTTTTCTGTGACTGGTGAGTACTCAACCAAGTCAT
TCTGAGAATAGTGTATGCGGCGACCGAGTTGCTCTTGCCCGGCGTCAATACGGGATAATACCGCGCCACA
TAGCAGAACTTTAAAAGTGCTCATCATTGGAAAACGTTCTTCGGGGCGAAAACTCTCAAGGATCTTACCG
CTGTTGAGATCCAGTTCGATGTAACCCACTCGTGCACCCAACTGATCTTCAGCATCTTTTACTTTCACCA
GCGTTTCTGGGTGAGCAAAAACAGGAAGGCAAAATGCCGCAAAAAAGGGAATAAGGGCGACACGGAAATG
TTGAATACTCATACTCTTCCTTTTTCAATATTATTGAAGCATTTATCAGGGTTATTGTCTCATGAGCGGA
TACATATTTGAATGTATTTAGAAAAATAAACAAATAGGGGTTCCGCGCACATTTCCCCGAAAAGTGCCAC
CTGACGTCTAAGAAACCATTATTATCATGACATTAACCTATAAAAATAGGCGTATCACGAGGCCCTTTCG
TCTCGCGCGTTTCGGTGATGACGGTGAAAACCTCTGACACATGCAGCTCCCGGAGACGGTCACAGCTTGT
CTGTAAGCGGATGCCGGGAGCAGACAAGCCCGTCAGGGCGCGTCAGCGGGTGTTGGCGGGTGTCGGGGCT
GGCTTAACTATGCGGCATCAGAGCAGATTGTACTGAGAGTGCACCATATGCGGTGTGAAATACCGCACAG
ATGCGTAAGGAGAAAATACCGCATCAGGCGCCATTCGCCATTCAGGCTGCGCAACTGTTGGGAAGGGCGA
TCGGTGCGGGCCTCTTCGCTATTACGCCAGCTGGCGAAAGGGGGATGTGCTGCAAGGCGATTAAGTTGGG
TAACGCCAGGGTTTTCCCAGTCACGACGTTGTAAAACGACGGCCAGTGAATTCGAGCTCGGTACCCGGGG
ATCCGTTAATTAA
